Addgene plasmid #21596: punc-119cR
Depositing lab: Al Fisher. Depositing organization: University of Pittsburgh (University, School of Medicine, and Cancer Institute). Publication: Retrofitting ampicillin resistant vectors by recombination for use in generating C. elegans transgenic animals by bombardment. Ferguson AA, Fisher AL. Plasmid. 2009 Sep;62(2):140-5. doi: 10.1016/j.plasmid.2009.06.001. Epub 2009 Jun 9. PubMed 19520111.
Backbone
  Vector backbone: R6K origin PCR fragment
  Backbone manufacturer: Epicentre
  Backbone size w/o insert (bp): 300
  Vector type: Worm Expression ; Adds unc-119 marker to Amp resistant plasmids
  Selectable markers: unc-119, mCherry
Growth in bacteria
  Bacterial resistance: Kanamycin, 50 μg/mL
  Growth temperature: 37°C
  Growth strain: Pir116
  Growth instructions: Requires pir expressing bacterial strain such as EC100 pir-116
  Copy number: Low Copy
Gene/Insert
  Gene/Insert name: unc-119:mCherry (alt names: kanamycin resistance; mCherry; unc-119)
  Species: C. elegans (nematode)
  Insert size (bp): 3200
  Mutation: N/A
  GenBank ID: NM_066998
  Entrez Gene: unc-119 (a.k.a. CELE_M142.1)
  Tag / fusion protein: mCherry (C terminal on insert)
  Cloning method: Restriction Enzyme; 5′ cloning site BamHI (not destroyed); 3′ cloning site BamHi (not destroyed)
  Sequencing primers: 5′ GCACTTTTCGGGGAAATGTGC; 3′ GGTCTGACAGTTACCAATGCTTAATC
Resource information
  A portion of this plasmid was derived from a plasmid made by: The R6K replication origin was generated via PCR from pMOD4 (Epicentre). The kanamycin resistance gene was generated via PCR from pKRP11 (The Cloning Vector collection). The unc-119 gene was subcloned from pCG150 (available from Addgene). The mCherry sequence was generated by PCR from pAA64.
Terms and licenses: Academic/Nonprofit Terms; Industry Terms: Not Available to Industry
Depositor comments: This plasmid has small deletions within the KanR gene. We generated these fragments by PCR so it is definitely possible that these were generated during amplification, these changes must not impair function as the construct is Kan resistant both as a plasmid and following recombination. The other mismatches in 21596 are in a polylinker between the KanR gene and the unc-119 3’ UTR and should not cause any problems.
How to cite: punc-119cR was a gift from Al Fisher (Addgene plasmid # 21596 ; http://n2t.net/addgene:21596 ; RRID:Addgene_21596)
