[The description below was written by a language model from this plasmid's Addgene catalogue record and pLannotate feature annotations shown in this document.]
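Description:
punc-119cR is a small (about 4.4 kb) donor plasmid built to retrofit ampicillin-resistant vectors with a C. elegans transformation marker so they can be used to generate transgenic worms by bombardment. Its only replication function is a roughly 300 bp R6K γ origin fragment, which depends on the pi initiator protein. The plasmid can therefore be maintained only in pir-expressing E. coli strains, where it is listed as low copy, and it is selected with kanamycin. According to the record, the components were assembled from separate sources: the R6K origin and the kanamycin resistance gene were PCR products, the unc-119 gene was subcloned from an existing plasmid, and mCherry was amplified by PCR.

The payload is the C. elegans unc-119 gene fused at its C terminus to mCherry, followed by the kanamycin resistance gene (aph(3')-Ia). About 1.3 kb of unannotated sequence lies upstream of the unc-119 coding region; the record does not name the promoter that drives the fusion. The cassette is bracketed by short fragments of the AmpR promoter on one side and the β-lactamase coding sequence on the other. Given the publication title, these are consistent with homology arms that direct recombination into the bla gene of a target plasmid, which would exchange ampicillin resistance for kanamycin resistance while adding the worm marker. After bombardment, unc-119 serves as the selectable marker in worms and the mCherry fusion gives a red fluorescent readout of the transgene. The depositor notes small deletions in the KanR gene and mismatches in a polylinker between KanR and the unc-119 3′ UTR. Neither is thought to impair function, since the construct confers kanamycin resistance both as a plasmid and after recombination.
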