Features (pLannotate 1.2.2; 7 found; start..end, strand, type, name):
      7..286     +  rep_origin     R6K γ ori (fragment): γ replication origin from E. coli plasmid R6K; requires the R6K initiator protein pi for replication
    319..348     +  promoter       AmpR promoter (fragment): bla
    349..375     -  misc_feature   MCS (fragment): pBluescript multiple cloning site
   1669..2325    +  CDS            unc-119: UN119_CAEEL - Experimental evidence at protein level: Swiss-Prot protein existence level 1. Myristoyl-binding protein that acts as a cargo adapter: specifically binds the myristoyl moiety of a subset of N-terminally myristoylated proteins and is required for their localization. Plays a key role in ciliary membrane localization of proteins. Required for the establishment or function of the nervous system. From Caenorhabditis elegans.
   2326..3186    +  CDS            mCherry: mCherry is a basic (constitutively fluorescent) red fluorescent protein published in 2004, derived from Discosoma sp.. It is reported to be a very rapidly-maturing monomer with low acid sensitivity.
   3491..4306    +  CDS            KanR: aminoglycoside phosphotransferase; aph(3')-Ia; confers resistance to kanamycin in bacteria or G418 (Geneticin®) in eukaryotes
   4312..4351    +  CDS            bla(M) (fragment): β-lactamase lacking the signal sequence; bla(M); allows cytosolic expression of β-lactamase
>Addgene plasmid #21596 | punc-119cR | depositor full sequence | sequence record 9920 | Author sequence
CCGGGGGATCCGAAGATCAGCAGTTCAACCTGTTGATAGTACGTACTAAGCTCTCATGTTTCACGTACTA
AGCTCTCATGTTTAACGTACTAAGCTCTCATGTTTAACGAACTAAACCCTCATGGCTAACGTACTAAGCT
CTCATGGCTAACGTACTAAGCTCTCATGGCTAACGTACTAAGCTCTCATGTTTGAACAATAAAATTAATA
TAAATCAGCAACTTAAATAGCCTCTAAGGTTTTAAGTTTTATAAGAAAAAAAAGAATATATAAGGCTTTT
AAAGCTGGATCCCCCGGGGCACTTTTCGGGGAAATGTGCGCGGAACCCCTATTTGTTTATTTTTCTAACT
CGAGGTCGACGGTATCGATAAGCTTCAGTAAAAGAAGTAGAATTTTATAGTTTTTTTTCTGTTTGAAAAA
TTCTCCCCATCAATGTTCTTTCAAATAAATACATCACTAATGCAAAGTATTCTATAACCTCATATCTAAA
TTCTTCAAAATCTTAACATATCTTATCATTGCTTTAAGTCAAACGTAACATTAAAAAAAATGTTTTGGAA
AATGTGTCAAGTCTCTCAAAATTCAGTTTTTTAAACCACTCCTATAGTCCTATAGTCCTATAGTTACCCA
TGAAATCCTTATATATTACTGTAAAATGTTTCAAAAACCATTGGCAAATTGCCAGAACTGAAAATTTCCG
GCAAATTGGGGAACCGGCAAATTGCCAATTTGCTGAATTTGCCGGAAACGGTAATTGCCGAAAGTTTTTG
ACACGAAAATGGCAAATTGTGGTTTTAAAATTTTTTTTTTTGGAAATTTCAGAATTTCAATTTTAATCGG
CAAAACTGTAGGCATCCTAAGAATGTTCCTACATCTATTTTGAAAAGTAAGCGAATTCTATGAAAATGTC
TAAAGAAAATGGGGAAACAATTTCAAAAAGGCACAGTTTCAATGGTTTCCGAATTATACTAAATCCCTCT
AAAAACTTCCGGCAAATTGATATCCGTAAAAGAGCAAATCCGCATTTTTGCCGAAAATTAAAATTTCCGA
CAAATCGGCAAACCGGCAATTTGGCGAAATTTGCCGGAACGATTGCCGCCCACCCCTGTTCCAGAGGTTC
AAACTGGTAGCAAAGCTCAAAATTTCTCAAATTCTCCAATTTTTTTTTGAATTTTGGCAGTGTACCAAAA
TGACATTCAGTCATATTGGTTTATTATAGATTTATTTAGATAAAATCCTAAATGATTCTACCTTTAAAGA
TGCCCACTTTAAAAGTAATGACTCAAACTTCAAATTGCTCTAAGATTCTATTGAATTACCATCTTTTCCT
CTCATTTTCTCTCACTGTCTATTTCATCACAAATTCATCCCTCTCTCCTCTCTTCTCTCTCCCTCTCTCT
CTCTTTCTCTTTGCTCATCATCTGTCATTTTGTCCGTTCCTCTCTCTGCGCCCTCAGCGTTCCCCACACT
CTCTCGCTTCTCTTTTCCTAGACGTCTTCTTTTTTCATCTTCTTCAGCCTTTTTCGCCATTTTCCATCTC
TGTCAATCATTACGGACGACCCCCATTAATTTTTGGATGTGCTCTGCGAGCAAGAGCACACGGAACTCAT
TTATTTTTTGTTGGAATTTCTTTTTCATTTTAGTTAGTTAAAAGCTACAACAGCATATATGAAGGCAGAG
CAACAACAACAATCGATCGCACCCGGCTCGGCAACCTTCCCGTCTCAGATGCCCCGACCCCCACCGGTAA
CCGAACAGGCTATAACCACCGAGGCGGAGCTTCTCGCGAAAAATCAAATTACACCAAATGATGTGCTAGC
TCTTCCAGGAATCACTCAAGGATTCCTATGCTCCCCATCGGCAAACGTCTATAACATTGAGTTCACCAAA
TTCCAAATCCGTGACCTCGACACGGAACACGTGCTCTTCGAAATTGCAAAACCGGAAAATGAGACGGAAG
AGAATCTGCAGGCGCAAGCCGAATCGGCAAGATATGTCCGATATCGATTTGCGCCGAATTTTCTGAAATT
AAAGACGGTCGGCGCGACGGTCGAGTTCAAGGTCGGCGATGTGCCGATCACACATTTTCGAATGATTGAA
CGGCACTTTTTCAAGGATCGTTTATTGAAATGCTTTGATTTTGAATTTGGATTCTGTATGCCAAATTCGA
GAAACAACTGTGAACATATCTATGAATTTCCACAACTTTCACAACAACTCATGGACGACATGATCAATAA
TCCAAACGAGACCCGCTCCGATAGCTTCTATTTTGTGGAGAATAAGCTCGTAATGCACAATAAGGCCGAC
TACTCGTATGATGCATTGGTCTCAAAGGGTGAAGAAGATAACATGGCAATTATTAAAGAGTTTATGCGTT
TCAAGGTGCATATGGAGGGATCTGTCAATGGGCATGAGTTTGAAATTGAAGGTGAAGGAGAAGGCCGACC
ATATGAGGGAACACAAACCGCAAAACTAAAGGTAAGTTTAAACATATATATACTAACTAACCCTGATTAT
TTAAATTTTCAGGTAACTAAAGGCGGACCATTACCATTCGCCTGGGACATCCTCTCTCCACAGTTCATGT
ATGGAAGTAAAGCTTATGTTAAACATCCGGCAGATATACCAGATTATTTGAAACTTTCATTCCCGGAGGG
TTTTAAGTGGGAACGCGTAATGAATTTTGAAGACGGAGGAGTTGTTACAGTGACGCAAGACTCAAGGTAA
GTTTAAACAGTTCGGTACTAACTAACCATACATATTTAAATTTTCAGCCTCCAAGATGGAGAATTTATTT
ATAAAGTCAAACTTCGAGGAACGAATTTCCCCTCGGATGGACCTGTTATGCAGAAGAAGACTATGGGATG
GGAAGCTTCAAGTGAAAGAATGTACCCTGAAGACGGTGCTCTTAAGGGAGAGATTAAACAACGTCTTAAA
TTGAAAGATGGAGGACATTACGATGCTGAGGTAAGTTTAAACATGATTTTACTAACTAACTAATCTGATT
TAAATTTTCAGGTGAAGACAACTTACAAAGCCAAAAAACCAGTTCAGCTGCCAGGAGCGTACAATGTTAA
TATTAAACTGGATATCACCTCCCACAACGAGGATTACACTATCGTTGAGCAATATGAAAGAGCTGAAGGG
CGGCACTCGACAGGTGGCATGGATGAATTGTATAAGACTAGTTAATTTCCCGCCGATGGAATAAAACTAA
TAATTTTTCTCGCAATTTATAGAAATCATGTGATTTTCCTACCGCTAAATTTAAAATTTCCTAATTTTTC
ACTATATTTCTCACAAAATGCATTCCGAAAACTCTCATTTTTCAGCTTTTCAATACAAATCCCAATAAAT
GATTTTTCAAATATAAAAAAACTCTAGAATTGTGTCTCAAAATCTCTGATGTTACATTGCACAAGATAAA
AATATATCATCATGAACAATAAAACTGTCTGCTTACATAAACAGTAATACAAGGGGTGTTATGAGCCATA
TTCAACGGGAAACGTCTTGCTCGAGGCCGCGATTAAATTCCAACATGGATGCTGATTTATATGGGTATAA
ATGGGCTCGCGATAATGTCGGGCAATCAGGTGCGACAATCTATCGATTGTATGGGAAGCCCGATGCGCCA
GAGTTGTTTCTGAAACATGGCAAAGGTAGCGTTGCCAATGATGTTACAGATGAGATGGTCAGACTAAACT
GGCTGACGGAATTTATGCCTCTTCCGACCATCAAGCATTTTATCCGTACTCCTGATGATGCATGGTTACT
CACCACTGCGATCCCCGGAAAAACAGCATTCCAGGTATTAGAAGAATATCCTGATTCAGGTGAAAATATT
GTTGATGCGCTGGCAGTGTTCCTGCGCCGGTTGCATTCGATTCCTGTTTGTAATTGTCCTTTTAACAGCG
ATCGCGTATTTCGTCTCGCTCAGGCGCAATCACGAATGAATAACGGTTTGGTTGATGCGAGTGATTTTGA
TGACGAGCGTAATGGCTGGCCTGTTGAACAAGTCTGGAAAGAAATGCATAAACTTTTGCCATTCTCACCG
GATTCAGTCGTCACTCATGGTGATTTCTCACTTGATAACCTTATTTTTGACGAGGGGAAATTAATAGGTT
GTATTGATGTTGGACGAGTCGGAATCGCAGACCGATACCAGGATCTTGCCATCCTATGGAACTGCCTCGG
TGAGTTTTCTCCTTCATTACAGAAACGGCTTTTTCAAAAATATGGTATTGATAATCCTGATATGAATAAA
TTGCAGTTTCATTTGATGCTCGATGAGTTTTTCTAATCTAGAGATCGCTGAGATAGGTGCCTCACTGATT
AAGCATTGGTAACTGTCAGACCC
