>Addgene plasmid #21596 | punc-119cR | addgene partial sequence | sequence record 27316 | 21596 with Kan-R 5'-ATCGCGAGCCCATTTATACC
TTGGATTTAATCGCGGCCTCGAGCAAGACGTTTCCCGTTGAATATGGCTCATAACACCCCTTGTATTACT
GTTTATGTAAGCAGACAGTTTTATTGTTCATGATGATATATTTTTATCTTGTGCAATGTAACATCAGAGA
TTTTGAGACACAATTCTAGAGTTTTTTTATATTTGAAAAATCATTTATTGGGATTTGTATTGAAAAGCTG
AAAAATGAGAGTTTTCGGAATGCATTTTGTGAGAAATATAGTGAAAAATTAGGAAATTTTAAATTTAGCG
GTAGGAAAATCACATGATTTCTATAAATTGCGAGAAAAATTATTAGTTTTATTCCATCGGCGGGAAATTA
ACTAGTCTTATACAATTCATCCATGCCACCTGTCGAGTGCCGCCCTTCAGCTCTTTCATATTGCTCAACG
ATAGTGTAATCCTCGTTGTGGGAGGTGATATCCAGTTTAATATTAACATTGTACGCTCCTGGCAGCTGAA
CTGGTTTTTTGGCTTTGTAAGTTGTCTTCACCTGAAAATTTAAATCAGATTAGTTAGTTAGTAAAATCAT
GTTTAAACTTACCTCAGCATCGTAATTGTCCTCCATCTTTCAATTTAAGACGTTGTTTAATCTCTCCCTT
